Addgene plasmid #152227: pGBW-m4133786
Purpose: Mammalian expression plasmid for SARS-CoV-2 ORF3a protein
Depositing lab: Ginkgo Bioworks & Benjie Chen. Depositing organization: Ginkgo Bioworks.
Backbone
  Vector backbone: pTwist_CMV_Puro_6
  Backbone size w/o insert (bp): 6080
  Vector type: Mammalian Expression
  Selectable markers: Puromycin
Growth in bacteria
  Bacterial resistance: Ampicillin, 100 μg/mL
  Growth temperature: 37°C
  Growth strain: DH5alpha
  Copy number: High Copy
Gene/Insert
  Gene/Insert name: SARS-CoV-2 ORF3a protein
  Species: Severe acute respiratory syndrome coronavirus 2
  Insert size (bp): 821
  Mutation: wt
  Entrez Gene: ORF3a (a.k.a. GU280_gp03)
  Promoter: CMV
  Tag / fusion protein: Cleavable TEV;HA (C terminal on backbone)
  Cloning method: Unknown
Resource information
  A portion of this plasmid was derived from a plasmid made by: GinkgoBioworks
Depositor comments: NCBI reference sequence: YP_009724391.1
How to cite: pGBW-m4133786 was a gift from Ginkgo Bioworks & Benjie Chen (Addgene plasmid # 152227 ; http://n2t.net/addgene:152227 ; RRID:Addgene_152227)
