[The description below was written by a language model from this plasmid's Addgene catalogue record and pLannotate feature annotations shown in this document.]
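Description:
pGBW-m4133786 is a mammalian expression plasmid carrying the wild-type ORF3a coding sequence of SARS-CoV-2, built in the pTwist_CMV_Puro_6 backbone. It is maintained in E. coli as a high-copy plasmid through a ColE1/pUC-type origin and selected with ampicillin via a full-length β-lactamase gene. A short additional β-lactamase fragment is also annotated in the backbone. For selection in mammalian cells, a separate cassette places the puromycin N-acetyltransferase gene under the human ubiquitin C promoter, followed by a synthetic polyadenylation signal.

The ORF3a open reading frame (about 0.8 kb) sits downstream of the human CMV immediate-early enhancer and promoter elements. The promoter region is annotated as a short CMV fragment plus a truncated CMVd2 form, so it may differ from the standard full-length CMV promoter. The catalogue entry lists a C-terminal, TEV-cleavable HA tag supplied by the backbone, which would allow immunodetection or pull-down of the protein and removal of the tag. These tag elements are not individually annotated in the feature table. An SV40 polyadenylation signal lies downstream of the insert, though it and an adjacent large T antigen fragment are annotated on the opposite strand. The expression unit is bracketed by bacterial terminators (T7 and rrnG), synthetic poly(A) signals and 5′ and 3′ β-globin insulator elements, which are intended to isolate it from read-through transcription and neighbouring regulatory influence.

ORF3a encodes a viroporin-like accessory protein implicated in lysosomal virion egress and disruption of autophagy. The plasmid is suited to transient expression or puromycin-selected stable expression of the tagged protein in mammalian cells, for example to study its localisation, host interactions or function.
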