Features (pLannotate 1.2.2; 19 found; start..end, strand, type, name):
      5..829     +  CDS            AP3A_SARS2: Experimental evidence at protein level: Swiss-Prot protein existence level 1. Plays a role in virus egress via lysosomal trafficking (PubMed:33157038, PubMed:33422265). Forms homotetrameric ion channels (viroporin) localized at endosomes and lysosomes, that may induce deacidification of lysosomes thereby allowing safe virion egress through lysosomal trafficking (By similarity) (PubMed:33157038, PubMed:33422265). Also blocks formation of autolysosomes through binding and sequestering host TMUB1/HOPS on late endosomes. This prevents fusion of autophagosomes with lysosomes, disrupting autophagy a
    930..1051    -  polyA_signal   SV40 poly(A) signal: SV40 polyadenylation signal
   1074..1143    -  CDS            large T antigen (fragment): large T antigen from SV40 (simian virus 40)
   1166..1212    +  terminator     T7 terminator: transcription terminator for bacteriophage T7 RNA polymerase
   1242..1378    +  terminator     rrnG terminator: transcription terminator from the E. coli ribosomal RNA rrnG operon (Albrechtsen et al., 1991)
   1423..1494    +  misc_feature   3' β-globin insulator: insulator downstream of the human β-globin locus (Farrell et al., 2002)
   1720..2308    -  rep_origin     ori: high-copy-number ColE1/pMB1/pBR322/pUC origin of replication
   2480..2544    -  CDS            bla(M) (fragment): β-lactamase lacking the signal sequence; bla(M); allows cytosolic expression of β-lactamase
   2808..4017    +  promoter       UbC promoter: human ubiquitin C promoter
   4021..4618    +  CDS            PuroR (fragment): puromycin N-acetyltransferase; pac from Streptomyces; confers resistance to puromycin
   4647..4695    +  polyA_signal   poly(A) signal: synthetic polyadenylation signal
   4961..5821    +  CDS            AmpR: β-lactamase; bla; confers resistance to ampicillin, carbenicillin, and related antibiotics
   5834..5970    +  terminator     rrnG terminator: transcription terminator from the E. coli ribosomal RNA rrnG operon (Albrechtsen et al., 1991)
   6122..6193    +  misc_feature   5' β-globin insulator: insulator upstream of the human β-globin locus (Farrell et al., 2002)
   6198..6244    -  terminator     T7 terminator: transcription terminator for bacteriophage T7 RNA polymerase
   6262..6310    -  polyA_signal   poly(A) signal: synthetic polyadenylation signal
   6391..6694    +  enhancer       CMV enhancer: human cytomegalovirus immediate early enhancer
   6767..6784    -  promoter       CMV promoter (fragment): human cytomegalovirus (CMV) immediate early promoter
   6847..6898    +  promoter       CMVd2 promoter: truncated human cytomegalovirus (CMV) immediate early promoter that yields moderately reduced expression relative to the full-length promoter
>Addgene plasmid #152227 | pGBW-m4133786 | addgene full sequence | sequence record 325525 | Addgene NGS Result
CACCATGGATTTGTTTATGAGAATCTTCACAATTGGAACTGTAACTTTGAAGCAAGGTGAAATCAAGGAT
GCTACTCCTTCAGATTTTGTTCGCGCTACTGCAACGATACCGATACAAGCCTCACTCCCTTTCGGATGGC
TTATTGTTGGCGTTGCACTTCTTGCTGTTTTTCAGAGCGCTTCCAAAATCATAACCCTCAAAAAGAGATG
GCAACTAGCACTCTCCAAGGGTGTTCACTTTGTTTGCAACTTGCTGTTGTTGTTTGTAACAGTTTACTCA
CACCTTTTGCTCGTTGCTGCTGGCCTTGAAGCCCCTTTTCTCTATCTTTATGCTTTAGTCTACTTCTTGC
AGAGTATAAACTTTGTAAGAATAATAATGAGGCTTTGGCTTTGCTGGAAATGCCGTTCCAAAAACCCATT
ACTTTATGATGCCAACTATTTTCTTTGCTGGCATACTAATTGTTACGACTATTGTATACCTTACAATAGT
GTAACTTCTTCAATTGTCATTACTTCAGGTGATGGCACAACAAGTCCTATTTCTGAACATGACTACCAGA
TTGGTGGTTATACTGAAAAATGGGAATCTGGAGTAAAAGACTGTGTTGTATTACACAGTTACTTCACTTC
AGACTATTACCAGCTGTACTCAACTCAATTGAGTACAGACACTGGTGTTGAACATGTTACCTTCTTCATC
TACAATAAAATTGTTGATGAGCCTGAAGAACATGTCCAAATTCACACAATCGACGGTTCATCCGGAGTTG
TTAATCCAGTAATGGAACCAATTTATGATGAACCGACGACGACTACTAGCGTGCCTTTGGAAAACCTTTA
CTTTCAGTCGTACCCCTATGACGTACCAGATTATGCGTAAGCTAGCTTGACTGACTGAGATACAGCGTAC
CTTCAGCTCACAGACATGATAAGATACATTGATGAGTTTGGACAAACCACAACTAGAATGCAGTGAAAAA
AATGCTTTATTTGTGAAATTTGTGATGCTATTGCTTTATTTGTAACCATTATAAGCTGCAATAAACAAGT
TAACAACAACAATTGCATTCATTTTATGTTTCAGGTTCAGGGGGAGGTGTGGGAGGTTTTTTAAAGCAAG
TAAAACCTCTACAAATGTGGTATTGGCCCATCTCTATCGGTATCGTAGCATAACCCCTTGGGGCCTCTAA
ACGGGTCTTGAGGGGTTTTTTGTGCCCCTCGGGCCGGATTGCTATCTACCGGCATTGGCGCAGAAAAAAA
TGCCTGATGCGACGCTGCGCGTCTTATACTCCCACATATGCCAGATTCAGCAACGGATACGGCTTCCCCA
ACTTGCCCACTTCCATACGTGTCCTCCTTACCAGAAATTTATCCTTAAGGTCGTCAGCTATCCTGCAGGC
GATCTCTCGATTTCGATCAAGACATTCCTTTAATGGTCTTTTCTGGACACCACTAGGGGTCAGAAGTAGT
TCATCAAACTTTCTTCCCTCCCTAATCTCATTGGTTACCTTGGGCTATCGAAACTTAATTAACCAGTCAA
GTCAGCTACTTGGCGAGATCGACTTGTCTGGGTTTCGACTACGCTCAGAATTGCGTCAGTCAAGTTCGAT
CTGGTCCTTGCTATTGCACCCGTTCTCCGATTACGAGTTTCATTTAAATCATGTGAGCAAAAGGCCAGCA
AAAGGCCAGGAACCGTAAAAAGGCCGCGTTGCTGGCGTTTTTCCATAGGCTCCGCCCCCCTGACGAGCAT
CACAAAAATCGACGCTCAAGTCAGAGGTGGCGAAACCCGACAGGACTATAAAGATACCAGGCGTTTCCCC
CTGGAAGCTCCCTCGTGCGCTCTCCTGTTCCGACCCTGCCGCTTACCGGATACCTGTCCGCCTTTCTCCC
TTCGGGAAGCGTGGCGCTTTCTCATAGCTCACGCTGTAGGTATCTCAGTTCGGTGTAGGTCGTTCGCTCC
AAGCTGGGCTGTGTGCACGAACCCCCCGTTCAGCCCGACCGCTGCGCCTTATCCGGTAACTATCGTCTTG
AGTCCAACCCGGTAAGACACGACTTATCGCCACTGGCAGCAGCCACTGGTAACAGGATTAGCAGAGCGAG
GTATGTAGGCGGTGCTACAGAGTTCTTGAAGTGGTGGCCTAACTACGGCTACACTAGAAGAACAGTATTT
GGTATCTGCGCTCTGCTGAAGCCAGTTACCTTCGGAAAAAGAGTTGGTAGCTCTTGATCCGGCAAACAAA
CCACCGCTGGTAGCGGTGGTTTTTTTGTTTGCAAGCAGCAGATTACGCGCAGAAAAAAAGGATCTCAAGA
AGATCCTTTGATCTTTTCTACGGGGTCTGACGCTCAGTGGAACGAAAACTCACGTTAAGGGATTTTGGTC
ATGAGATTATCAAAAAGGATCTTCACCTAGATCCTTTTAAATTAAAAATGAAGTTTTAAATCAATCTAAA
GTATATATGAGTAAACTTGGTCTGACAGTTACCAATGCTTAATCAGTGAGGCACCTATCTCAGCGATCTG
TCTATTTCGTTCATCCATAGTTGCATTTAAATTTCCGAACTCTCCAAGGCCCTCGTCGGAAAATCTTCAA
ACCTTTCGTCCGATCCATCTTGCAGGCTACCTCTCGAACGAACTATCGCAAGTCTCTTGGCCGGCCTTGC
GCCTTGGCTATTGCTTGGCAGCGCCTATCGCCAGGTATTACTCCAATCCCGAATATCCGAGATCGGGATC
ACCCGAGAGAAGTTCAACCTACATCCTCAATCCCGATCTATCCGAGATCCGAGGAATATCGAAATCGGGG
CGCGCCTGGCCTCCGCGCCGGGTTTTGGCGCCTCCCGCGGGCGCCCCCCTCGTCACGGCGAGCGCTGCCA
CGTCAGACGAAGGGCGCAGGAGCGTCCTGATCCTTCCGCCCGGACGCTCAGGACAGCGGCCCGCTGCTCA
TAAGACTCGGCCTTAGAACCCCAGTATCAGCAGAAGGACATTTTAGGACGGGACTTGGGTGACTCTAGGG
CACTGGTTTTCTTTCCAGAGAGCGGAACAGGCGAGGAAAAGTAGTCCCTTCTCGGCGATTCTGCGGAGGG
ATCTCCGTGGGGCGGTGAACGCCGATGATTATATAAGGACGCGCCGGGTGTGGCACAGCTAGTTCCGTCG
CAGCCGGGATTTGGGTCGCGGTTCTTGTTTGTGGATCGCTGTGATCGTCACTTGGTGAGTAGCGGGCTGC
TGGGCTGGCCGGGGCTTTCGTGGCCGCCGGGCCGCTCGGTGGGACGGAAGCGTGTGGAGAGACCGCCAAG
GGCTGTAGTCTGGGTCCGCGAGCAAGGTTGCCCTGAACTGGGGGTTGGGGGGAGCGCAGCAAAATGGCGG
CTGTTCCCGAGTCTTGAATGGAAGACGCTTGTGAGGCGGGCTGTGAGGTCGTTGAAACAAGGTGGGGGGC
ATGGTGGGCGGCAAGAACCCAAGGTCTTGAGCCCTTCGCTAATGCGGGAAAGCTCTTATTCGGGTGAGAT
GGGCTGGGCACCATCTGGGGACCCTGACGTGAAGTTTGTCACTGACTGGAGAACTCGGTTTGTCGTCTGT
TGCGGGGGCGGCAGTTATGGCGGTGCCGTTGGGCAGTGCACCCGTACCTTTGGGAGCGCGCGCCCTCGTC
GTGTCGTGACGTCACCCGTTCTGTTGGCTTATAATGCAGGGTGGGGCCACCTGCCGGTAGGTGTGCGGTA
GGCTTTTCTCCGTCGCAGGACGCAGGGTTCGGGCCTAGGGTAGGCTCTCCTGAATCGACAGGCGCCGGAC
CTCTGGTGAGGGGAGGGATAAGTGAGGCGTCAGTTTCTTTGGTCGGTTTTATGTACCTATCTTCTTAAGT
AGCTGAAGCTCCGGTTTTGAACTATGCGCTCGGGGTTGGCGAGTGTGTTTTGTGAAGTTTTTTAGGCACC
TTTTGAAATGTAATCATTTGGGTCAATATGTAATTTTCAGTGTTAGACTTGTAAATTGTCCGCTAAATTC
TGGCCGTTTTTGGCTTTTTTGTTAGACAACATGACCGAGTACAAGCCCACGGTGCGCCTCGCCACCCGCG
ACGACGTCCCCAGGGCCGTACGCACCCTCGCCGCCGCGTTCGCCGACTACCCCGCCACGCGCCACACCGT
CGATCCGGACCGCCACATCGAGCGGGTCACCGAGCTGCAAGAACTCTTCCTCACGCGCGTCGGGCTCGAC
ATCGGCAAGGTGTGGGTCGCGGACGACGGCGCCGCGGTGGCGGTCTGGACCACGCCGGAGAGCGTCGAAG
CGGGGGCGGTGTTCGCCGAGATCGGCCCGCGCATGGCCGAGTTGAGCGGTTCCCGGCTGGCCGCGCAGCA
ACAGATGGAGGGCCTCCTGGCGCCGCACCGGCCCAAGGAGCCCGCGTGGTTCCTGGCCACCGTCGGCGTC
TCGCCCGACCACCAGGGCAAGGGTCTGGGCAGCGCCGTCGTGCTCCCCGGAGTGGAGGCCGCCGAGCGCG
CCGGGGTGCCCGCCTTCCTGGAGACCTCCGCGCCCCGCAACCTCCCCTTCTACGAGCGGCTCGGCTTCAC
CGTCACCGCCGACGTCGAGGTGCCCGAAGGACCGCGCACCTGGTGCATGACCCGCAAGCCCGGTGCCTAG
GCTAGTATGTAAGCCTAGTCTTAGATAATAAAATCGCTATCCATCGAAGATGGATGTGTGTTGGTTTTTT
GTGTGTGTAACGCTAGGCGCGCCTGGTGTACCGAGAACGATCCTCTCAGTGCGAGTCTCGACGATCCATA
TCGTTGCTTGGCAGTCAGCCAGTCGGAATCCAGCTTGGGACCCAGGAAGTCCAATCGTCAGATATTGTAC
TCAAGCCTGGTCACGGCAGCGTACCGATCTGTTTAAACCTAGATATTGATAGTCTGATCGGTCAACGTAT
AATCGAGTCCTAGCTTTTGCAAACATCTATCAAGAGACAGGATCAGCAGGAGGCTTTCGCATGAGTATTC
AACATTTCCGTGTCGCCCTTATTCCCTTTTTTGCGGCATTTTGCCTTCCTGTTTTTGCTCACCCAGAAAC
GCTGGTGAAAGTAAAAGATGCTGAAGATCAGTTGGGTGCGCGAGTGGGTTACATCGAACTGGATCTCAAC
AGCGGTAAGATCCTTGAGAGTTTTCGCCCCGAAGAACGCTTTCCAATGATGAGCACTTTTAAAGTTCTGC
TATGTGGCGCGGTATTATCCCGTATTGACGCCGGGCAAGAGCAACTCGGTCGCCGCATACACTATTCTCA
GAATGACTTGGTTGAGTATTCACCAGTCACAGAAAAGCATCTTACGGATGGCATGACAGTAAGAGAATTA
TGCAGTGCTGCCATAACCATGAGTGATAACACTGCGGCCAACTTACTTCTGACAACGATTGGAGGACCGA
AGGAGCTAACCGCTTTTTTGCACAACATGGGGGATCATGTAACTCGCCTTGATCGTTGGGAACCGGAGCT
GAATGAAGCCATACCAAACGACGAGCGTGACACCACGATGCCTGTAGCAATGGCAACAACCTTGCGTAAA
CTATTAACTGGCGAACTACTTACTCTAGCTTCCCGGCAACAGTTGATAGACTGGATGGAGGCGGATAAAG
TTGCAGGACCACTTCTGCGCTCGGCCCTTCCGGCTGGCTGGTTTATTGCTGATAAATCTGGAGCCGGTGA
GCGTGGGTCTCGCGGTATCATTGCAGCACTGGGGCCAGATGGTAAGCCCTCCCGTATCGTAGTTATCTAC
ACGACGGGGAGTCAGGCAACTATGGATGAACGAAATAGACAGATCGCTGAGATAGGTGCCTCACTGATTA
AGCATTGGTAACCGATTCTAGGTGCATTGGCGCAGAAAAAAATGCCTGATGCGACGCTGCGCGTCTTATA
CTCCCACATATGCCAGATTCAGCAACGGATACGGCTTCCCCAACTTGCCCACTTCCATACGTGTCCTCCT
TACCAGAAATTTATCCTTAAGATCCCGAATCGTTTAAACTCGACTCTGGCTCTATCGAATCTCCGTCGTT
TCGAGCTTACGCGAACAGCCGTGGCGCTCATTTGCTCGTCGGGCATCGAATCTCGTCAGCTATCGTCAGC
TTACCTTTTTGGCAGCGATCGCGGCTCCCGACATCTTGGACCATTAGCTCCACAGGTATCTTCTTCCCTC
TAGTGGTCATAACAGCAGCTTCAGCTACCTCTCAATTCAAAAAACCCCTCAAGACCCGTTTAGAGGCCCC
AAGGGGTTATGCTATCAATCGTTGCGTTACACACACAAAAAACCAACACACATCCATCTTCGATGGATAG
CGATTTTATTATCTAACTGCTGATCGAGTGTAGCCAGATCTAGTAATCAATTACGGGGTCATTAGTTCAT
AGCCCATATATGGAGTTCCGCGTTACATAACTTACGGTAAATGGCCCGCCTGGCTGACCGCCCAACGACC
CCCGCCCATTGACGTCAATAATGACGTATGTTCCCATAGTAACGCCAATAGGGACTTTCCATTGACGTCA
ATGGGTGGAGTATTTACGGTAAACTGCCCACTTGGCAGTACATCAAGTGTATCATATGCCAAGTACGCCC
CCTATTGACGTCAATGACGGTAAATGGCCCGCCTGGCATTATGCCCAGTACATGACCTTATGGGACTTTC
CTACTTGGCAGTACATCTACGTATTAGTCATCGCTATTACCATGCTGATGCGGTTTTGGCAGTACATCAA
TGGGCGTGGATAGCGGTTTGACTCACGGGGATTTCCAAGTCTCCACCCCATTGACGTCAATGGGAGTTTG
TTTTGGCACCAAAATCAACGGGACTTTCCAAAATGTCGTAACAACTCCGCCCCATTGACGCAAATGGGCG
GTAGGCGTGTACGGTGGGAGGTCTATATAAGCAGAGCTGGTTTAGTGAACCGTCAGATCAGATCTTTGTC
GATCCTACCATCCACTCGACACACCCGCCAGCGGCCGC
